>Addgene plasmid #230695 | AiP1700 - pAAV-AiE2377m-minBG-SYFP2-WPRE3-BGHpA | addgene full sequence | sequence record 466292 | Addgene NGS Result
ATGAGATGTGGTAGGGTTTAGCTGTTAAATGGAGCTGGTAACATTTAGATTCAGAGGATTGTACTCATTG
TCTTCCGATTATTACTCTTACAACGCGTGCGGCCGCAGGAACCCCTAGTGATGGAGTTGGCCACTCCCTC
TCTGCGCGCTCGCTCGCTCACTGAGGCCGGGCGACCAAAGGTCGCCCGACGCCCGGGCGGCCTCAGTGAG
CGAGCGAGCGCGCAGCTGCCTGCAGGACATGTGAGCAAAAGGCCAGCAAAAGGCCAGGAACCGTAAAAAG
GCCGCGTTGCTGGCGTTTTTCCATAGGCTCCGCCCCCCTGACGAGCATCACAAAAATCGACGCTCAAGTC
AGAGGTGGCGAAACCCGACAGGACTATAAAGATACCAGGCGTTTCCCCCTGGAAGCTCCCTCGTGCGCTC
TCCTGTTCCGACCCTGCCGCTTACCGGATACCTGTCCGCCTTTCTCCCTTCGGGAAGCGTGGCGCTTTCT
CATAGCTCACGCTGTAGGTATCTCAGTTCGGTGTAGGTCGTTCGCTCCAAGCTGGGCTGTGTGCACGAAC
CCCCCGTTCAGCCCGACCGCTGCGCCTTATCCGGTAACTATCGTCTTGAGTCCAACCCGGTAAGACACGA
CTTATCGCCACTGGCAGCAGCCACTGGTAACAGGATTAGCAGAGCGAGGTATGTAGGCGGTGCTACAGAG
TTCTTGAAGTGGTGGCCTAACTACGGCTACACTAGAAGAACAGTATTTGGTATCTGCGCTCTGCTGAAGC
CAGTTACCTTCGGAAAAAGAGTTGGTAGCTCTTGATCCGGCAAACAAACCACCGCTGGTAGCGGTGGTTT
TTTTGTTTGCAAGCAGCAGATTACGCGCAGAAAAAAAGGATCTCAAGAAGATCCTTTGATCTTTTCTACG
GGGTCTGACGCTCAGTGGAACGAAAACTCACGTTAAGGGATTTTGGTCATGAGATTATCAAAAAGGATCT
TCACCTAGATCCTTTTAAATTAAAAATGAAGTTTTAAATCAATCTAAAGTATATATGAGTAAACTTGGTC
TGACAGTTACCAATGCTTAATCAGTGAGGCACCTATCTCAGCGATCTGTCTATTTCGTTCATCCATAGTT
GCCTGACTCCCCGTCGTGTAGATAACTACGATACGGGAGGGCTTACCATCTGGCCCCAGTGCTGCAATGA
TACCGCGAGACCCACGCTCACCGGCTCCAGATTTATCAGCAATAAACCAGCCAGCCGGAAGGGCCGAGCG
CAGAAGTGGTCCTGCAACTTTATCCGCCTCCATCCAGTCTATTAATTGTTGCCGGGAAGCTAGAGTAAGT
AGTTCGCCAGTTAATAGTTTGCGCAACGTTGTTGCCATTGCTACAGGCATCGTGGTGTCACGCTCGTCGT
TTGGTATGGCTTCATTCAGCTCCGGTTCCCAACGATCAAGGCGAGTTACATGATCCCCCATGTTGTGCAA
AAAAGCGGTTAGCTCCTTCGGTCCTCCGATCGTTGTCAGAAGTAAGTTGGCCGCAGTGTTATCACTCATG
GTTATGGCAGCACTGCATAATTCTCTTACTGTCATGCCATCCGTAAGATGCTTTTCTGTGACTGGTGAGT
ACTCAACCAAGTCATTCTGAGAATAGTGTATGCGGCGACCGAGTTGCTCTTGCCCGGCGTCAATACGGGA
TAATACCGCGCCACATAGCAGAACTTTAAAAGTGCTCATCATTGGAAAACGTTCTTCGGGGCGAAAACTC
TCAAGGATCTTACCGCTGTTGAGATCCAGTTCGATGTAACCCACTCGTGCACCCAACTGATCTTCAGCAT
CTTTTACTTTCACCAGCGTTTCTGGGTGAGCAAAAACAGGAAGGCAAAATGCCGCAAAAAAGGGAATAAG
GGCGACACGGAAATGTTGAATACTCATACTCTTCCTTTTTCAATATTATTGAAGCATTTATCAGGGTTAT
TGTCTCATGAGCGGATACATATTTGAATGTATTTAGAAAAATAAACAAATAGGGGTTCCGCGCACATTTC
CCCGAAAAGTGCCACCTGACGTCTAAGAAACCATTATTATCATGACATTAACCTATAAAAATAGGCGTAT
CACGAGGCCCTTTCGTCTCGCGCGTTTCGGTGATGACGGTGAAAACCTCTGACACATGCAGCTCCCGGAG
ACGGTCACAGCTTGTCTGTAAGCGGATGCCGGGAGCAGACAAGCCCGTCAGGGCGCGTCAGCGGGTGTTG
GCGGGTGTCGGGGCTGGCTTAACTATGCGGCATCAGAGCAGATTGTACTGAGAGTGCACCATAAAATTGT
AAACGTTAATATTTTGTTAAAATTCGCGTTAAATTTTTGTTAAATCAGCTCATTTTTTAACCAATAGACC
GAAATCGGCAAAATCCCTTATAAATCAAAAGAATAGCCCGAGATAGAGT
[37 nt withheld, positions 2430-2466]
AAAGAACGTGGACTCCAACGTCAAAGG
[141 nt withheld, positions 2494-2634]
G
[46 nt withheld, positions 2636-2681]
A
[95 nt withheld, positions 2683-2777]
TATGCGGTGTGAAATACCGCACAGATGCGTAAGGAGAAAATACCGCATCAGGCGCCCCTGCAGGCAGCTG
CGCGCTCGCTCGCTCACTGAGGCCGCCCGGGCAAAGCCCGGGCGTCGGGCGACCTTTGGTCGCCCGGCCT
CAGTGAGCGAGCGAGCGCGCAGAGAGGGAGTGGCCAACTCCATCACTAGGGGTTCCTGCGGCCGCTCGGT
CCGCACGTGAGATCTCATGCCTGCTATTGTCTTCCCAATCCTCCCCCTTGCTGTCCTGCCCCACCCCACC
CCCCAGAATAGAATGACACCTACTCAGACAATGCGATGCAATTTCCTCATTTTATTAGGAAAGGACAGTG
GGAGTGGCACCTTCCAGGGTCAAGGAAGGCACGGGGGAGGGGCAAACAACAGATGGCTGGCAACTAGAAG
GCACAGTCGAAGATCTCTCGAGCCACGGAATTGTCAGTGCCCAACAGCCGAGCCCCTGTCCAGCAGCGGG
CAAGGCAGGCGGCGATGAGTTCCGCCGTGGCAAGAACTAACCAGGATTTATACAAGGAGGAGAAAATGAA
AGCCATACGGGAAGCAATAGCATGATACAAAGGCATTAAAGCAGCGTATCCACATAGCGTAAAAGGAGCA
ACATAGTTAAGAATACCAGTCAATCTTTCACAAATTTTGTAATCCAGAGGTTGATTATGATATCGAATTC
GCGGCCGCGGCGCGCCGTCGACTTACTTGTACAGCTCGTCCATGCCGAGAGTGATCCCGGCGGCGGTCAC
GAACTCCAGCAGGACCATGTGATCGCGCTTCTCGTTGGGGTCTTTGCTCAGCTTGGACTGGTAGCTCAGG
TAGTGGTTGTCGGGCAGCAGCACGGGGCCGTCGCCGATGGGGGTGTTCTGCTGGTAGTGGTCGGCGAGCT
GCACGCCGCCGTCCTCGATGTTGTGGCGGATCTTGAAGTTGGCCTTGATGCCGTTCTTCTGCTTGTCGGC
GGTGATATAGACGTTGTGGCTGTTGTAGTTGTACTCCAGCTTGTGCCCCAGGATGTTGCCGTCCTCCTTG
AAGTCGATGCCCTTCAGCTCGATGCGGTTCACCAGGGTGTCGCCCTCGAACTTCACCTCGGCGCGGGTCT
TGTAGTTGCCGTCGTCCTTGAAGAAGATGGTGCGCTCCTGGACGTAGCCTTCGGGCATGGCGGACTTGAA
GAAGTCGTGCTGCTTCATGTGGTCGGGGTAGCGGGCGAAGCACTGCACGCCGTAGCCCAGGGTGGTCACG
AGGGTGGGCCAGGGCACGGGCAGCTTGCCGGTGGTGCAGATCAGCTTCAGGGTCAGCTTGCCGTAGGTGG
CATCGCCCTCGCCCTCGCCGGACACGCTGAACTTGTGGCCGTTTACGTCGCCGTCCAGCTCGACCAGGAT
GGGCACCACCCCGGTGAACAGCTCCTCGCCCTTGCTCACCATGGTGGCGACCGGTAGCGCTAGCTTCGAA
AGATCTGGATCCCAGAAGCAAATGTAAGCAATAGATGGCTCTGCCCTGACTTTTATGCCCAGCCCGAGCT
CCGGTCTTCTTGCTCCACAACAGTTTCTCTTAGGCTCCAGACTTAGGCTTCCAAATCTCTGGATTTTGCT
CCTTCAATTTGCTGGGCTGCTATGACATAGAAATATGCCCAGAAATGGTAAAACGGTGTATAATTTGCTT
CTCAATCTTGAACTGATTAGAATCTCAAATGAAAACTATCTTGTAAGTTTTGAATGGGCCTATTATTAAA
TGCTACAGATATCAGAAAGTGTTATTACTGAATTGAAGAGTCAGCCCAAGGTGAAAACAGTAATGAATTC
CAAGACGTGGGTTGGATCCCTGGCTGGTCTTCCTTTAGTCAACAAGGAAACACTGAGCTAGCTAGTTTTT
CCCCATGATGATCCTGAGTCTACATGCTTATCCCCAAAAGAAGATAAAATCATTTCTCACACATGCATAA
GCACACTG
Features (pLannotate 1.2.2; 14 found; start..end, strand, type, name):
    142..169     -  repeat_region  AAV2 ITR (fragment): inverted terminal repeat of adeno-associated virus serotype 2 inverted
    198..225     -  repeat_region  AAV2 ITR (fragment): inverted terminal repeat of adeno-associated virus serotype 2 inverted
    298..886     -  rep_origin     ori: high-copy-number ColE1/pMB1/pBR322/pUC origin of replication
   1057..1917    -  CDS            AmpR: β-lactamase; bla; confers resistance to ampicillin, carbenicillin, and related antibiotics
   1918..2022    -  promoter       AmpR promoter: bla
   2117..2152    +  CDS            rop (fragment): Rop protein, which maintains plasmids at low copy number; rop
   2254..2303    +  misc_feature   bom (fragment): basis of mobility region from pBR322
   2304..2759    -  rep_origin     f1 ori (sequence partly withheld): f1 bacteriophage origin of replication; arrow indicates direction of (+) strand synthesis
   2778..2829    +  misc_feature   bom (fragment): basis of mobility region from pBR322
   2834..2974    -  repeat_region  AAV2 ITR: inverted terminal repeat of adeno-associated virus serotype 2 inverted
   3092..3203    -  polyA_signal   bGH poly(A) signal: bovine growth hormone polyadenylation signal
   3220..3300    -  misc_feature   WPRE (fragment): woodchuck hepatitis virus posttranscriptional regulatory element
   3306..3463    -  misc_feature   WPRE (fragment): woodchuck hepatitis virus posttranscriptional regulatory element
   3503..4219    -  CDS            SYFP2: SYFP2 is a basic (constitutively fluorescent) yellow fluorescent protein published in 2006, derived from Aequorea victoria. It is reported to be a very rapidly-maturing monomer with moderate acid sensitivity.
