[The description below was written by a language model from this plasmid's Addgene catalogue record and pLannotate feature annotations shown in this document.]
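Description:
AiP1700 - pAAV-AiE2377m-minBG-SYFP2-WPRE3-BGHpA is an adeno-associated virus transfer plasmid built on a pAAV2 backbone and used to produce recombinant AAV for enhancer-driven reporter expression in the brain. In bacteria it is maintained through a high-copy ColE1/pUC-type origin and selected with ampicillin via the β-lactamase gene and its native promoter. An f1 phage origin and small remnants of pBR322 bom and rop sequences are also present in the backbone. The 4,745 nt sequence carries AAV2 inverted terminal repeats flanking the expression cassette. One ITR is annotated in full, while the other is detected only as two short fragments, so the annotation does not confirm that it is intact. The ITRs are the cis elements needed for replication and packaging of the cassette into AAV capsids.

The payload is a compact reporter unit. The AiE2377m enhancer sits upstream of the minimal beta-globin promoter (minBG), which has little activity by itself and so makes transcription depend on the enhancer. Together they drive SYFP2, a rapidly maturing monomeric yellow fluorescent protein derived from Aequorea victoria. Downstream lies WPRE3, a shortened woodchuck hepatitis virus posttranscriptional regulatory element that boosts transcript stability and expression, annotated here as two WPRE fragments, followed by the bovine growth hormone polyadenylation signal. The automated annotation does not label the enhancer or the minimal promoter, but the unannotated stretch between the SYFP2 start and the fragmentary ITR is where they would be expected. The record states that the enhancer is designed to direct AAV-mediated transgene expression to specific populations of brain cells, but does not name which population. The construct belongs to a collection of enhancer AAVs for genetic access to cortical cell types, with SYFP2 fluorescence reporting where the enhancer is active.
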