Addgene plasmid #230695: AiP1700 - pAAV-AiE2377m-minBG-SYFP2-WPRE3-BGHpA
Purpose: AiE2377m is an enhancer sequence, designed to drive AAV-mediated transgene expression in specific populations of brain cells
Depositing lab: Allen Institute for Brain Science & Bosiljka Tasic. Depositing organization: Allen Institute. Publication: A suite of enhancer AAVs and transgenic mouse lines for genetic access to cortical cell types. Ben-Simon Y, Hooper M, Narayan S, Daigle TL, Dwivedi D, Way SW, Oster A, Stafford DA, Mich JK, Taormina MJ, Martinez RA, Opitz-Araya X, Roth JR, Alexander JR, Allen S, Amster A, Arbuckle J, Ayala A, Baker PM, Bakken TE, Barcelli T, Barta S, Bendrick J, Bertagnolli D, Bielstein C, Bishwakarma P, Bowlus J, Boyer G, Brouner K, Casian B, Casper T, Chakka AB, Chakrabarty R, Chance RK, Chavan S, Clark M, Colbert K, Collman F, Daniel S, Departee M, DiValentin P, Donadio N, Dotson N, Egdorf T, Fliss T, Gabitto M, Garcia J, Gary A, Gasperini M, Gloe J, Goldy J, Gore BB, Graybuck L, Greisman N, Haeseleer F, Halterman C, Haradon Z, Hastings SD, Helback O, Ho W, Hockemeyer D, Huang C, Huff S, Hunker A, Johansen N, Jones D, Juneau Z, Kalmbach B, Kannan M, Khem S, Kussick E, Kutsal R, Larsen R, Lee C, Lee AY, Leibly M, Lenz GH, Li S, Liang E, Lusk N, Madigan Z, Malloy J, Malone J, McCue R, Melchor J, Mollenkopf T, Moosman S, Morin E, Newman D, Ng L, Ngo K, Omstead V, Otto S, Oyama A, Pena N, Pham T, Phillips E, Pom CA, Potekhina L, Ransford S, Ray PL, Rette D, Reynoldson C, Rimorin C, Rocha D, Ruiz A, Sanchez REA, Sawyer L, Sedeno-Cortes A, Sevigny JP, Shapovalova N, Shepard N, Shulga L, Sigler AR, Siverts L, Soliman S, Somasundaram S, Staats B, Stewart K, Szelenyi E, Tieu M, Trader C, Tran A, van Velthoven CTJ, Walker M, Wang Y, Weed N, Wirthlin M, Wood T, Wynalda B, Yao Z, Zhou T, Ariza J, Dee N, Reding M, Ronellenfitch K, Mufti S, Sunkin SM, Smith KA, Esposito L, Waters J, Thyagarajan B, Yao S, Lein ES, Zeng H, Levi BP, Ngai J, Ting JT, Tasic B. Cell. 2025 May 16:S0092-8674(25)00513-6. doi: 10.1016/j.cell.2025.05.002. PubMed 40403729.
Backbone
  Vector backbone: pAAV2
  Vector type: AAV
Growth in bacteria
  Bacterial resistance: Ampicillin, 100 μg/mL
  Growth temperature: 37°C
  Growth strain: NEB Stable
  Copy number: High Copy
Gene/Insert
  Gene/Insert name: SYFP2
  Species: Synthetic
  Promoter: minBG
  Cloning method: Gibson Cloning
Terms and licenses: Academic/Nonprofit Terms; Industry Terms: Not Available to Industry
How to cite: AiP1700 - pAAV-AiE2377m-minBG-SYFP2-WPRE3-BGHpA was a gift from Allen Institute for Brain Science & Bosiljka Tasic (Addgene plasmid # 230695 ; http://n2t.net/addgene:230695 ; RRID:Addgene_230695)
